Addgene plasmid #13948: RCAS(A) cWnt14 (CT#693)
Depositing lab: Cliff Tabin. Depositing organization: Harvard Medical School. Publication: Wnt-14 plays a pivotal role in inducing synovial joint formation in the developing appendicular skeleton. Hartmann C, Tabin CJ. Cell. 2001 Feb 9. 104(3):341-51. 10.1016/S0092-8674(01)00222-7 PubMed 11239392.
Backbone
  Vector backbone: RCASBP(A)
  Backbone size w/o insert (bp): 11600
  Vector type: Retroviral ; avian expression
Growth in bacteria
  Bacterial resistance: Ampicillin, 100 μg/mL
  Growth temperature: 37°C
  Growth strain: DH5alpha
  Copy number: High Copy
Gene/Insert
  Gene/Insert name: Wnt-14
  Species: G. gallus (chicken)
  Entrez Gene: WNT9A (a.k.a. WNT-14)
  Cloning method: Restriction Enzyme; 5′ cloning site ClaI (not destroyed); 3′ cloning site ClaI (not destroyed)
  Sequencing primers: 5′ RCAS-F
Terms and licenses: Academic/Nonprofit Terms; Industry Terms: Not Available to Industry
Depositor comments: Full-length ORF of chick Wnt14.
How to cite: RCAS(A) cWnt14 (CT#693) was a gift from Cliff Tabin (Addgene plasmid # 13948 ; http://n2t.net/addgene:13948 ; RRID:Addgene_13948)
