[The description below was written by a language model from this plasmid's Addgene catalogue record.]
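Description:
RCAS(A) cWnt14 is a replication-competent avian retroviral expression plasmid built on the RCASBP(A) backbone, recorded as about 11.6 kb without the insert. RCAS vectors derive from Rous sarcoma virus: the proviral genome keeps its LTRs and the gag, pol and env genes, while the src oncogene is replaced by a unique ClaI cloning site. The "BP" designation refers to the Bryan high-titre polymerase variant, and "(A)" indicates the subgroup A envelope, which restricts infection to cells carrying the matching avian receptor. In bacteria the plasmid is maintained at high copy number under ampicillin selection. No feature table accompanies the record, so the origin of replication and the exact arrangement of viral elements are not itemised.

The insert is the full-length open reading frame of chicken Wnt-14 (now annotated as WNT9A), cloned into the ClaI site with both flanking ClaI sites preserved. Because the same enzyme was used at both ends, the cloning itself was not directional, and the record does not comment on how orientation was confirmed. No separate internal promoter is listed; in RCAS vectors the inserted gene is normally expressed from the viral LTR through a spliced subgenomic message. No epitope tag or reporter is recorded.

When introduced into permissive chicken cells, such a construct yields infectious virus that spreads through the culture or tissue, giving sustained and widespread misexpression of the insert. The associated publication concerns the role of Wnt-14 in inducing synovial joint formation in the developing appendicular skeleton, consistent with use of this plasmid for gain-of-function studies in the chick embryo limb.
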