>Addgene plasmid #13948 | RCAS(A) cWnt14 (CT#693) | addgene partial sequence | sequence record 20136 | 13948 with RCAS-F
GGAAGAAGCTATTGGTAATTGTGAAATACGCTTTTGTCTGTGTGCTGCAGGAGCTGAGCTGACTCTGCTG
GTGGCCTCGCGTACCACTGTGGCATCGATTCTAGACCACTGTGGCCAGGCGGTAGCTGGGACGTGCAGCC
GACCACCATGGCTCTCCTCCGCGCGCTTCTAGGGCTGCTCGCCTGCACCCCGCGGCCCTCCGCCGCCTAC
TTCGGGTTGACGGGCAACGAACCCCTGACCATCCTCCCTCTGACCTCAGAAATGGAGGAAGCCGCTGTCA
AAGCCCACTACAAAGTCTGTGACCGCCTGAAGCTGGAGAAGAAGCAGCGCAGGATGTGCCGGCGGGACCC
CGGCGTGGCCGAGACCCTGATGGAGGCCATCAGCATGAGTGCACTGGAGTGCCAGTACCAGTTTCGCTTT
GAGCGTTGGAATTGCACCCTGGAGGGCCGCTACCGGGCCAGCTTGCTAAAGAGAGGTTTCAAGGAGACGG
CCTTCCTCTACGCCATTTCTTCTGCAGGGCTGACACATGCGATGGCCAAAGCGTGCAGTGCAAGCCGGAT
GGAGCGCTGCACCTGCG
